Addgene plasmid #205629: pcDNA3.1-BCR-ABL-p210-ΔDH-FLAG
Purpose: Expression of BCR-ABL oncogene in mammalian cells
Depositing lab: Pavel Krejčí. Depositing organization: Masaryk University. Publication: Elucidation of protein interactions necessary for the maintenance of the BCR-ABL signaling complex. Gregor T, Bosakova MK, Nita A, Abraham SP, Fafilek B, Cernohorsky NH, Rynes J, Foldynova-Trantirkova S, Zackova D, Mayer J, Trantirek L, Krejci P. Cell Mol Life Sci. 2020 Oct;77(19):3885-3903. doi: 10.1007/s00018-019-03397-7. Epub 2019 Dec 9. PubMed 31820037.
Backbone
  Vector backbone: pcDNA3.1
  Backbone manufacturer: Invitrogen
  Vector type: Mammalian Expression
Growth in bacteria
  Bacterial resistance: Ampicillin, 100 μg/mL
  Growth temperature: 37°C
  Growth strain: DH5alpha
  Copy number: High Copy
Gene/Insert
  Gene/Insert name: BCR-ABL oncogene, p210 isoform b3a2
  Species: H. sapiens (human)
  Mutation: deleted DH domain
  Promoter: CMV
  Tag / fusion protein: FLAG (N terminal on insert)
  Cloning method: Restriction Enzyme; 5′ cloning site unknown (unknown if destroyed)
Terms and licenses: Academic/Nonprofit Terms; Industry Terms: Not Available to Industry
How to cite: pcDNA3.1-BCR-ABL-p210-ΔDH-FLAG was a gift from Pavel Krejčí (Addgene plasmid # 205629 ; http://n2t.net/addgene:205629 ; RRID:Addgene_205629)
