[The description below was written by a language model from this plasmid's Addgene catalogue record and pLannotate feature annotations shown in this document.]
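Description:
pcDNA3.1-BCR-ABL-p210-ΔDH-FLAG is a mammalian expression plasmid of about 10.5 kb, built on the Invitrogen pcDNA3.1 backbone, for expressing a mutant form of the human BCR-ABL fusion oncoprotein. It is maintained in E. coli as a high-copy plasmid through a ColE1/pUC-type origin and selected with ampicillin via the β-lactamase gene. An f1 origin is also present. For selection in mammalian cells, the annotation shows an SV40 early promoter driving NeoR/KanR, which confers G418 resistance, followed by an HSV TK polyadenylation signal. A few short fragment hits (a partial ble sequence, a truncated HIV-1 LTR, and stray promoter and poly(A) pieces) appear to be backbone remnants or annotation artefacts rather than functional elements.

The expression cassette, which lies on the minus strand of the sequenced record, consists of the CMV immediate-early enhancer and promoter, a T7 promoter, an N-terminal FLAG epitope (annotated as a fragment of 3xFLAG), a BCR coding segment joined directly to the ABL1 coding sequence, and a bovine growth hormone polyadenylation signal. An SP6 promoter sits at the distal end of the insert. The insert is the p210 isoform with the b3a2 junction, carrying a deletion of the Dbl homology (DH) domain, the BCR region that normally acts as a guanine nucleotide exchange factor. The cloning sites used are not recorded.

The stated purpose is expression of BCR-ABL in mammalian cells. A FLAG-tagged domain-deletion variant such as this suits detection and immunoprecipitation, and testing how the DH region contributes to the protein interactions that maintain the BCR-ABL signalling complex.
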