Features (pLannotate 1.2.2; 20 found; start..end, strand, type, name):
    912..3014    -  CDS            BCR (fragment): BCR_HUMAN - Also known as BCR1, D22S11. Experimental evidence at protein level: Swiss-Prot protein existence level 1. Protein with a unique structure having two opposing regulatory activities toward small GTP-binding proteins. The C-terminus is a GTPase-activating protein (GAP) domain which stimulates GTP hydrolysis by RAC1, RAC2 and CDC42. Accelerates the intrinsic rate of GTP hydrolysis of RAC1 or CDC42, leading to down-regulation of the active GTP-bound form (PubMed:7479768, PubMed:1903516, PubMed:17116687). The central Dbl homology (DH) domain functions as guanine nucleotide exchange facto
   3030..3050    -  CDS            3xFLAG (fragment): three tandem FLAG® epitope tags
   3097..3115    -  promoter       T7 promoter: promoter for bacteriophage T7 RNA polymerase
   3131..3164    -  LTR            5' LTR (truncated) (fragment): truncated 5' long terminal repeat (LTR) from HIV-1
   3160..3363    -  promoter       CMV promoter: human cytomegalovirus (CMV) immediate early promoter
   3364..3743    -  enhancer       CMV enhancer: human cytomegalovirus immediate early enhancer
   3782..4210    -  rep_origin     f1 ori (sequence partly withheld): f1 bacteriophage origin of replication; arrow indicates direction of (+) strand synthesis
   4237..4341    +  promoter       AmpR promoter: bla
   4342..5202    +  CDS            AmpR: β-lactamase; bla; confers resistance to ampicillin, carbenicillin, and related antibiotics
   5243..5260    +  promoter       AmpR promoter (fragment): bla
   5262..5619    +  promoter       SV40 promoter: SV40 enhancer and early promoter
   5654..6448    +  CDS            NeoR/KanR: aminoglycoside phosphotransferase from Tn5; aph(3')-II (or nptII); confers resistance to neomycin, kanamycin, and G418 (Geneticin®)
   6469..6621    +  CDS            ble (fragment): BLE_KLEPN - Experimental evidence at protein level: Swiss-Prot protein existence level 1. Binding protein with a strong affinity to the bleomycin family of antibiotics. Binds to CL990; an antimitotic-antibiotic compound. From Klebsiella pneumoniae.
   6680..6727    +  polyA_signal   HSV TK poly(A) signal: herpes simplex virus thymidine kinase polyadenylation signal (Cole and Stacy, 1985)
   6818..6834    -  polyA_signal   bGH poly(A) signal (fragment): bovine growth hormone polyadenylation signal
   7056..7644    +  rep_origin     ori: high-copy-number ColE1/pMB1/pBR322/pUC origin of replication
   7754..7772    -  promoter       SV40 promoter (fragment): SV40 enhancer and early promoter
   7776..8000    -  polyA_signal   bGH poly(A) signal: bovine growth hormone polyadenylation signal
   8026..8044    +  promoter       SP6 promoter: promoter for bacteriophage SP6 RNA polymerase
   8087..938     -  CDS            ABL1 (across the origin): ABL1_HUMAN - Also known as ABL, JTK7. Experimental evidence at protein level: Swiss-Prot protein existence level 1. Non-receptor tyrosine-protein kinase that plays a role in many key processes linked to cell growth and survival such as cytoskeleton remodeling in response to extracellular stimuli, cell motility and adhesion, receptor endocytosis, autophagy, DNA damage response and apoptosis. Coordinates actin remodeling through tyrosine phosphorylation of proteins controlling cytoskeleton dynamics like WASF3 (involved in branch formation); ANXA1 (involved in membrane anchoring); DBN1, DBNL, CTT
>Addgene plasmid #205629 | pcDNA3.1-BCR-ABL-p210-ΔDH-FLAG | addgene full sequence | sequence record 407787 | Addgene NGS Result
CACTCCCTCAGGTAGTCCAGGAGGTTCCCGTAGGTCATGAACTCAGTGATGATATAGAACGGGGGCTCCC
GGGTGCAGACCCCAAGGAGCTGCACCAGGTTAGGGTGTTTGATCTCTTTCATGACTGCAGCTTCTTTCAA
GAACTCTTCCACCTCCATGGTGTCCTCCTTCAAGGTCTTCACGGCCACCGTCAGGCTGTATTTCTTCCAC
ACGCCCTCGTACACCTCCCCGTACTGGCCCCCGCCCAGCTTGTGCTTCATGGTGATGTCCGTGCGTTCCA
TCTCCCACTTGTCGTAGTTGGGGGACACACCATAGACAGTGGGCTTGTTGCGCTTTGGGGCTGGATAATG
GAGCGTGGTGATGAGCCCGTCGGCCACCGTTGAATGATGATGAACCAACTCGGCCAGGGTGTTGAAGCGG
CTCTCGGAGGAGACGTAGAGCTTGCCATCAGAAGCAGTGTTGATCCTGTAATGGTACACCCTCCCTTCGT
ATCTCAGCGAGATGGACCTCTGGCCAGGACTGCTCTCACTCTCACGCACCAAGAAGCTGCCATTGATCCC
GCTGCTCAGCAGATACTCAGCGGCATTGCGGGACACAGGCCCATGGTACCAGGAGTGTTTCTCCAGACTG
TTGACTGGCGTGATGTAGTTGCTTGGGACCCAGCCTTGGCCATTTTTGGTTTGGGCTTCACACCATTCCC
CATTGTGATTATAGCCTAAGACCCGGAGCTTTTCACCTTTAGTTATGCTTAGAGTGTTATCTCCACTGGC
CACAAAATCATACAGTGCAACGAAAAGGTTGGGGTCATTTTCACTGGGTCCAGCGAGAAGGTTTTCCTTG
GAGTTCCAACGAGCGGCTTCACTCAGACCCTGAGGCTCAAAGTCAGATGCTACTGGCCGCTGAAGGGCTT
TTGAACTCTGCTTAAATCCAGTGGCTGAGTGGACGATGACATTCAGAAACCCATAGAGCCCCGGAGACTC
ATCATCTTCCTTATTGATGGTCAGCGGAATGCTGTGGACAGTCTGGAGTTTCACACACGAGTTGGTCAGC
ATCTGCAGCTCCACGGATGTCAGGGAGAAGCTTCTGAAACACTTCTTCTGCTGCTCCCGGATGTTCTCCC
TCCACTCTGCACGCTCATAGTCAGAGGAGATCAGGAACGTGTAACTCTTGCCGTTGCGGCTGTGCACCCT
GAAGGCCATGCTGGGAGACATAAGCAGCAGCAGTGACTCCTGCTCCGACAGCTTCTTCTTCAGCCTCTCC
GTAGCCTTGCTGCCCTTGTTCGCCCTCTTCTCTCTCTGGATGTCACTCTTGATCTGGGAGATCTTGATCT
TCAAAGCGTCCAGCTCCTCATCGGGCACCAGGGGGATGTTGGGCACTGCCTCCAGTTCATCCACCATCTG
GAAGCTGAGATCCGTGAGCGGAATGTACCATTTGCAGTCATACTGCTGCGTTTTGCCTCCGCTCTGCTTC
TTGAGCTTGGTGCAGAGAAGCAGGTCGGTGAACAGGAAGACGTGGCGCAGCTTGCGGGCCCCCTCCACCA
GCTCCACCATGAAGCTGTCCTTCAGCAGCTGCCGGTGCTCTCCCTTCTTCACCGTCATGGACTGCCGTCG
GCTGCTGAGGTGGGGCGATGAGGAGGGCGAGTCATCAATGTAGGGCAGCCCATCTTGGTGCCGGCGCTGC
TCCTCTGCCCGGTCTGCAGCGCAGCCGTATCCAGGTGGTGTTCCGAACGAGCCATCTGCGTCTCCATGGA
AGGCGCCCTCGCCATCGTTGGGCCAGATCTGCCCGGTCTTGCGGACGCCCACGATGGTGGCCTCGGACAC
GACAACCGGGCAGTGCCGGTGCCGCTTATGGCACTGCGGCGTGGGGGGACTGCTGCTGTCGAAGGACTGT
TGCGAGTTCTGCGAGGGAGAGCGGCTTTTGTCCCGGAACATGCGGTAGGTGGTGGGGCTTGGGGACACGC
GGCTGGACTGGCCAGAGGAGAAGTCCTCCTCGCTGGAGGTGAGGTTCTCATTGGAGCTGCAGTCCGGGGT
ATAGCCGCCTCCGCAATCCTCAAAACTCCGGGGGGAGTAGGACCTGCGGGGCCAGGTAAGGCGCTTCTCC
TGCTCAGAGGTGCTCTGGCTGCGCAGGAGCGGGCCCTTGCCCTCCCCTTCCATCATGCCCCCGACGTAGA
TGCTCTGGTAGGGCTGGTACTCCAGGGGCGGCCAAGGGGGCCTGCTACCGCCATTGGCGTCGATCAGGTT
GTCCTTCAGGAAGCGGGGGTTCAACTCGGCGTCCTCGTAGTCGCCGTCGACGCCGCAGCTGCTCTCCGAG
GAGCGTCCCCGGTAAGGGGGCCTGGATGCATCCCCCACGCTCGAGCCCGCGCCGTGCTGGGACTTTTTGC
GCTCCATCTGCATGGCCTGGCTGCCCAGGGAGCTGATGCGGTCCGACACCTCTTTGTCGTTGACCTTCAC
CAGGCCGCGCTCGTGGTGAAACTCGACGTTCACGTAGAAGGGCTTCTCGGCGTCCGCCCCGGGCTGGCCA
TGGCCCTTGCGTATCCGCTCGAAGTTGGACCTGAGCGCCGCCACGCTGGCGGGGGGTCCCCGGTCGTCCC
GTTCCCCCGACGCGGCTGCCCCGGGCCTGCGGGCGGTCCCGGGCCTGGCCTTACCCGGAGAACCCTCGCC
GTCGGGCCGGGCCTCGGGCTCCTCGGCGGGCGGCGGGTCGGCTCCGTCGGCGGGCGCTGGCTGCGGGCGC
GACGCGGACGCTCGGGGCTCGGAGGCGCCGTCGGGGGCCTGCGCCGCGCGCCGGAAGCCCCATCGCTGCC
GGTCATAGCTCTTCTTTTCCTTGGCCAGCAACGTCTGCAGGTAGATCATGCGGAAGCGCTCCTGGTTCAC
CTCCTGCTCCAGGCGCCGAATGGAGGCCTTGCAGCGCTCCAGCTCCTGCTCGATGTCGCCCACTGAGCGC
AGCTCCATGCGCGGGGGCTCTGAGTCCGGGAACTGCGCCTTCCACGCCTCCGCGAAGCCCACCGGGTCCA
CCAGATATCTGCAGAATTCTTTATCGTCATCGTCTTTGTAATCCATGTTTTGATTCCCGGGGGATCCGGT
ACCAAGCTTGGGTCTCCCTATAGTGAGTCGTATTAATTTCGATAAGCCAGTAAGCAGTGGGTTCTCTAGT
TAGCCAGAGAGCTCTGCTTATATAGACCTCCCACCGTACACGCCTACCGCCCATTTGCGTCAATGGGGCG
GAGTTGTTACGACATTTTGGAAAGTCCCGTTGATTTTGGTGCCAAAACAAACTCCCATTGACGTCAATGG
GGTGGAGACTTGGAAATCCCCGTGAGTCAAACCGCTATCCACGCCCATTGATGTACTGCCAAAACCGCAT
CACCATGGTAATAGCGATGACTAATACGTAGATGTACTGCCAAGTAGGAAAGTCCCATAAGGTCATGTAC
TGGGCATAATGCCAGGCGGGCCATTTACCGTCATTGACGTCAATAGGGGGCGTACTTGGCATATGATACA
CTTGATGTACTGCCAAGTGGGCAGTTTACCGTAAATACTCCACCCATTGACGTCAATGGAAAGTCCCTAT
TGGCGTTACTATGGGAACATACGTCATTATTGACGTCAATGGGCGGGGGTCGTTGGGCGGTCAGCCAGGC
GGGCCATTTACCGTAAGTTATGTAACGCGGAACTCCATATATGGGCTATGAACTAATGACCCCGTAATTG
ATTACTATTAATAACTAGTCAATAATCAATGTCAACGCGCGCGTAAATTGTAAGCGTTAATATTTTGTTA
AAATTCGCGTTAAATTTTTGTTAAATCAGCTCATTTTTTAACCAATAGGCCGAAATCGGCAAAATCCCTT
ATAAATCAAAAGAATAGACCGAGATAGGGT
[37 nt withheld, positions 3881-3917]
AAAGAACGTGGACTCCAACGTCAAAGG
[49 nt withheld, positions 3945-3993]
T
[91 nt withheld, positions 3995-4085]
G
[124 nt withheld, positions 4087-4210]
CAGGTGGCACTTTTCGGGGAAATGTGCGCGGAACCCCTATTTGTTTATTTTTCTAAATACATTCAAATAT
GTATCCGCTCATGAGACAATAACCCTGATAAATGCTTCAATAATATTGAAAAAGGAAGAGTATGAGTATT
CAACATTTCCGTGTCGCCCTTATTCCCTTTTTTGCGGCATTTTGCCTTCCTGTTTTTGCTCACCCAGAAA
CGCTGGTGAAAGTAAAAGATGCTGAAGATCAGTTGGGTGCACGAGTGGGTTACATCGAACTGGATCTCAA
CAGCGGTAAGATCCTTGAGAGTTTTCGCCCCGAAGAACGTTTTCCAATGATGAGCACTTTTAAAGTTCTG
CTATGTGGCGCGGTATTATCCCGTATTGACGCCGGGCAAGAGCAACTCGGTCGCCGCATACACTATTCTC
AGAATGACTTGGTTGAGTACTCACCAGTCACAGAAAAGCATCTTACGGATGGCATGACAGTAAGAGAATT
ATGCAGTGCTGCCATAACCATGAGTGATAACACTGCGGCCAACTTACTTCTGACAACGATCGGAGGACCG
AAGGAGCTAACCGCTTTTTTGCACAACATGGGGGATCATGTAACTCGCCTTGATCGTTGGGAACCGGAGC
TGAATGAAGCCATACCAAACGACGAGCGTGACACCACGATGCCTGTAGCAATGGCAACAACGTTGCGCAA
ACTATTAACTGGCGAACTACTTACTCTAGCTTCCCGGCAACAATTAATAGACTGGATGGAGGCGGATAAA
GTTGCAGGACCACTTCTGCGCTCGGCCCTTCCGGCTGGCTGGTTTATTGCTGATAAATCTGGAGCCGGTG
AGCGTGGGTCTCGCGGTATCATTGCAGCACTGGGGCCAGATGGTAAGCCCTCCCGTATCGTAGTTATCTA
CACGACGGGGAGTCAGGCAACTATGGATGAACGAAATAGACAGATCGCTGAGATAGGTGCCTCACTGATT
AAGCATTGGTAACTGTCAGACCAAGTTTACTCATATATACTTTAGATTGATTTATTGAAAAAGGAAGAGT
CCTGAGGCGGAAAGAACCAGCTGTGGAATGTGTGTCAGTTAGGGTGTGGAAAGTCCCCAGGCTCCCCAGC
AGGCAGAAGTATGCAAAGCATGCATCTCAATTAGTCAGCAACCAGGTGTGGAAAGTCCCCAGGCTCCCCA
GCAGGCAGAAGTATGCAAAGCATGCATCTCAATTAGTCAGCAACCATAGTCCCGCCCCTAACTCCGCCCA
TCCCGCCCCTAACTCCGCCCAGTTCCGCCCATTCTCCGCCCCATGGCTGACTAATTTTTTTTATTTATGC
AGAGGCCGAGGCCGCCTCGGCCTCTGAGCTATTCCAGAAGTAGTGAGGAGGCTTTTTTGGAGGCCTAGGC
TTTTGCAAAGATCGATCAAGAGACAGGATGAGGATCGTTTCGCATGATTGAACAAGATGGATTGCACGCA
GGTTCTCCGGCCGCTTGGGTGGAGAGGCTATTCGGCTATGACTGGGCACAACAGACAATCGGCTGCTCTG
ATGCCGCCGTGTTCCGGCTGTCAGCGCAGGGGCGCCCGGTTCTTTTTGTCAAGACCGACCTGTCCGGTGC
CCTGAATGAACTGCAAGACGAGGCAGCGCGGCTATCGTGGCTGGCCACGACGGGCGTTCCTTGCGCAGCT
GTGCTCGACGTTGTCACTGAAGCGGGAAGGGACTGGCTGCTATTGGGCGAAGTGCCGGGGCAGGATCTCC
TGTCATCTCACCTTGCTCCTGCCGAGAAAGTATCCATCATGGCTGATGCAATGCGGCGGCTGCATACGCT
TGATCCGGCTACCTGCCCATTCGACCACCAAGCGAAACATCGCATCGAGCGAGCACGTACTCGGATGGAA
GCCGGTCTTGTCGATCAGGATGATCTGGACGAAGAGCATCAGGGGCTCGCGCCAGCCGAACTGTTCGCCA
GGCTCAAGGCGAGCATGCCCGACGGCGAGGATCTCGTCGTGACCCATGGCGATGCCTGCTTGCCGAATAT
CATGGTGGAAAATGGCCGCTTTTCTGGATTCATCGACTGTGGCCGGCTGGGTGTGGCGGACCGCTATCAG
GACATAGCGTTGGCTACCCGTGATATTGCTGAAGAGCTTGGCGGCGAATGGGCTGACCGCTTCCTCGTGC
TTTACGGTATCGCCGCTCCCGATTCGCAGCGCATCGCCTTCTATCGCCTTCTTGACGAGTTCTTCTGAGC
GGGACTCTGGGGTTCGAAATGACCGACCAAGCGACGCCCAACCTGCCATCACGAGATTTCGATTCCACCG
CCGCCTTCTATGAAAGGTTGGGCTTCGGAATCGTTTTCCGGGACGCCGGCTGGATGATCCTCCAGCGCGG
GGATCTCATGCTGGAGTTCTTCGCCCACCCTAGGGGGAGGCTAACTGAAACACGGAAGGAGACAATACCG
GAAGGAACCCGCGCTATGACGGCAATAAAAAGACAGAATAAAACGCACGGTGTTGGGTCGTTTGTTCATA
AACGCGGGGTTCGGTCCCAGGGCTGGCACTCTGTCGATACCCCACCGAGACCCCATTGGGGCCAATACGC
CCGCGTTTCTTCCTTTTCCCCACCCCACCCCCCAAGTTCGGGTGAAGGCCCAGGGCTCGCAGCCAACGTC
GGGGCGGCAGGCCCTGCCATAGCCTCAGGTTACTCATATATACTTTAGATTGATTTAAAACTTCATTTTT
AATTTAAAAGGATCTAGGTGAAGATCCTTTTTGATAATCTCATGACCAAAATCCCTTAACGTGAGTTTTC
GTTCCACTGAGCGTCAGACCCCGTAGAAAAGATCAAAGGATCTTCTTGAGATCCTTTTTTTCTGCGCGTA
ATCTGCTGCTTGCAAACAAAAAAACCACCGCTACCAGCGGTGGTTTGTTTGCCGGATCAAGAGCTACCAA
CTCTTTTTCCGAAGGTAACTGGCTTCAGCAGAGCGCAGATACCAAATACTGTTCTTCTAGTGTAGCCGTA
GTTAGGCCACCACTTCAAGAACTCTGTAGCACCGCCTACATACCTCGCTCTGCTAATCCTGTTACCAGTG
GCTGCTGCCAGTGGCGATAAGTCGTGTCTTACCGGGTTGGACTCAAGACGATAGTTACCGGATAAGGCGC
AGCGGTCGGGCTGAACGGGGGGTTCGTGCACACAGCCCAGCTTGGAGCGAACGACCTACACCGAACTGAG
ATACCTACAGCGTGAGCTATGAGAAAGCGCCACGCTTCCCGAAGGGAGAAAGGCGGACAGGTATCCGGTA
AGCGGCAGGGTCGGAACAGGAGAGCGCACGAGGGAGCTTCCAGGGGGAAACGCCTGGTATCTTTATAGTC
CTGTCGGGTTTCGCCACCTCTGACTTGAGCGTCGATTTTTGTGATGCTCGTCAGGGGGGCGGAGCCTATG
GAAAAACGCCAGCAACGCGGCCTTTTTACGGTTCCTGGCCTTTTGCTGGCCTTTTGCTCACATGTTCTTT
CCTGCGTTATCCCCTGATTCTGTGGATAACCGTATTACCGCCACTGGTTCTTTCCGCCTCAGAAGCCATA
GAGCCCACCGCATCCCCAGCATGCCTGCTATTGTCTTCCCAATCCTCCCCCTTGCTGTCCTGCCCCACCC
CACCCCCCAGAATAGAATGACACCTACTCAGACAATGCGATGCAATTTCCTCATTTTATTAGGAAAGGAC
AGTGGGAGTGGCACCTTCCAGGGTCAAGGAAGGCACGGGGGAGGGGCAAACAACAGATGGCTGGCAACTA
GAAGGCACAGTCGAGGCTGATCAGCGAGCTCTAGCATTTAGGTGACACTATAGAATAGGGCCCTCTAGAC
TAGTCATCTACTCGAGCGGCCGCCTACCTCTGCACTATGTCACTGATTTCCTTCACCGAACTGAGGAGCT
TGCTGAAGTCCTGAGTGGCCGCTGGACCACTGCCTGCTGTCGCCGGGCAGATCTGAAGCTCCCGGAGATT
ATTCTCCAGTTTGTTGATGGCCTCTCGGAAGGCAAACTTGTTCCTCATTTGCTGGATGGAATCCACATAG
CTCACGCAGAACGTGTAGAGGTTTTTGCCGGCCTCCAGCACTGCGCTGTGGCTGGCCATCTGCTCGGAGT
TCCTAGAGATGGCGAGGCACAGCGCCTCGGTGCTGTCCAGGACCACGCCCTTGGTGATGGCGCCGCTGGC
GATCCGCTCTGGAGGCTGGCGGGTTTTCCGAAGAGACACTCGGGTTGATATGAGAGGGATGAAGGCGGTG
GAAGACGGCTGGTCCCCTGCCAGGGCCGAGGATGCTGATGGCAACGTGGAGGGAACGGGGGCTGGGCTGA
TGGGGGTCCCCGACGGCTTGGCGGACTGTGGCTTTGGAGTGGCCGGGAGCACGGGCTTTTTGAGGCCCTC
TCCCGGCTGGCTGGGCTTGGCAGCGTCACTGTTCACAGCATCAACCAGACTCGTGGCTTTTGTCTTTGCG
CCCAGGACTGCCTCCCCGGCCGCCTCCTGGCTCGGGCTCTGCGAGGGCTTTCCTCCAGCCTTCCCTGCAG
AGGCTGCTGGTGGGGGCGGCGGGGCAGGTTTGAGCCTGGACAATTTCCCCTTGTCCCTCCCTGGCGACTC
AGAGGAGTGCTTGTGCCTCCTCACTCTGGACTCCTCGGCGGGGCCCTTGCTGGTGCCCCCTGGTGCACCT
GAGCCTGCTTTGCTGGTGGGGGTCACTGGCTCAGCTGCAGCAGGGGTCCCTAAGGCACTGCCCTTTCCAG
CTTCTTCCTTGTGGGGGAGGCCCGAGGCAGGGGCCACGGTGACCTGCCGCCGGAGGGGTTTTGGAGTCAG
GTTGGGCGGGCTGGAGCCCGGGCTGGACTCCATGATGTCTTTGAAGACCTCATCAGCAGCTTCCTCATTC
TTTTTCACCAGCCTGGGGGGAGGCGTTACTGTGCCTCGGGTCACCTGGTCAGACCTGTTCTCCCCTGCCC
TCTTCCGAGGCAGAGCCGGCTTCTCACTTTTGTGCCCTCCAAATGTGGACGAGTCAAACTGTCTTCCCGT
GGACTGCAAGTCCCGAGGCAGCGTGACTGACCTCCACTCCGTGTCCTTGGCCCCATGGGGAACGCAGGAG
GCGGAGCAAGAGCGCAGGAAGCGCTTGCTGGAGCTGCCACCGCCCTCCTCCTCGCCGGTGGCTAGGCGGC
TGCTGGTCAGCGTGCTGGACTTCTTCCACAGGTGGGGAGACCGGAAGCCTGAGCCCCCAGACTCCCGGAG
GGCTCCATTGGGGACCCCAGCCCCATTGCTGGGCTTTGGGGACTTGGCTGGGTCAGCTGTGTCCAAGGGG
GTGAAAGCCAGTGCCCCGTTGCTGATGTCTCGGCCCTCTTCCTCGCCGGCCCCTCTGCGCTCCGGCTGGC
CGTCCATCTCCCGGAAGGAGCTGCTGCGTTTGGGAGGGGTTGGGGCTGTCTTCTTCTTCTTCTTGATCAA
GGCGCTGAACAAGTTGGTCTTTTTGTCTTTGGGGAGAAGGCGCTCATCTTCATTCAGGCCGCCCTCCGGG
GGACCTCGCTCTTTTCGAGGGAGCAATGGAGACACGGCAGGCTCATGGTCCAGAGGATCGCTCTCTCCCT
GGCCCTTGGAGTGAGGCATCTCAGGCACGTCAGTGGTGTCTCTGTGCTCTGCAGCTCTCCTGGAGGTCCT
CGTCTTGGTGGGCAGCTCTGGGGCCTGCAGCAAGGTACTCACAGCCCCACGGACGCCTTGTTTCCCCAGC
TCCTTTTCCACTTCGTCTGAGATACTGGATTCCTGGAACATTGTTTCAAAGGCTTGGTGGATTTCAGCAA
AGGAGGGCCGGTCAGAGGGATTCCACTGCCAACATGCTCGCATGAGTTCATAGACCTTCTCTGGGCAGCC
TTCTGGGCGCTCCATGCGGTAGTCCTTCTCTAGCAGCTCATACACCTGGGACAGGTCAATTCCCGGGTAA
GGGGACATGCCATAGGTAGCAATTTCCCAAAGCAATACTCCAAATGCCCAGACGTCGGACTTGATGGAGA
ACTTGTTGTAGGCCAGGCTCTCGGGTGCAGTCCATTTGATGGGGAACTTGGCTCCAGCATGGGCTGTGTA
GGTGTCCCCTGTCATCAACCTGCTCAGGCCAAAATCAGCTACCTTCACCAAGTGGTTCTCCCCTACCAGG
CAGTTTCGGGCAGCAAGATCTCTGTGGATGAAGTTTTTCTTCTCCAGGTACTCCATGGCTGACGAGATCT
GAGTGGCCATGTACAGCAGCACCACGGCGTTCACCTCCTGCCGGTTG
